Addgene plasmid #208552: pKLV2-U6gRNA5(RUNX3(13))-PGKpuro2ABFP-W
Purpose: Lentiviral vector expressing gRNA targeting human RUNX3
Depositing lab: Kosuke Yusa. Depositing organization: Kyoto University, Institute for Life and Medical Sciences. Publication: Canonical BAF complex regulates the oncogenic program in human T-cell acute lymphoblastic leukemia. Aoki K, Hyuga M, Tarumoto Y, Nishibuchi G, Ueda A, Ochi Y, Sugino S, Mikami T, Kobushi H, Kato I, Akahane K, Inukai T, Takaori-Kondo A, Takita J, Ogawa S, Yusa K. Blood. 2023 Nov 3:blood.2023020857. doi: 10.1182/blood.2023020857. PubMed 37922452.
Backbone
  Vector backbone: pKLV2-U6gRNA5(BbsI)-PGKpuro2ABFP-W
  Backbone manufacturer: addgene
  Backbone size w/o insert (bp): 8648
  Total vector size (bp): 8650
  Vector type: Lentiviral
  Selectable markers: Puromycin
Growth in bacteria
  Bacterial resistance: Ampicillin, 100 μg/mL
  Growth temperature: 37°C
  Growth strain: NEB Stable
  Copy number: Unknown
Gene/Insert
  Gene/Insert name: RUNX3(13)
  gRNA/shRNA sequence: ACGTGCTGGCGGACCACGC
  Species: H. sapiens (human)
  Entrez Gene: RUNX3 (a.k.a. AML2, CBFA3, PEBP2aC)
  Cloning method: Restriction Enzyme; 5′ cloning site BbsI (destroyed during cloning); 3′ cloning site BbsI (destroyed during cloning)
  Sequencing primers: 5′ AGATAATTAGAATTAATTTGACTG
Terms and licenses: Academic/Nonprofit Terms; Industry Terms: Not Available to Industry
How to cite: pKLV2-U6gRNA5(RUNX3(13))-PGKpuro2ABFP-W was a gift from Kosuke Yusa (Addgene plasmid # 208552 ; http://n2t.net/addgene:208552 ; RRID:Addgene_208552)
