[The description below was written by a language model from this plasmid's Addgene catalogue record and pLannotate feature annotations shown in this document.]
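Description:
pKLV2-U6gRNA5(RUNX3(13))-PGKpuro2ABFP-W is an 8,650 bp lentiviral guide RNA expression vector that targets human RUNX3 (also known as AML2, CBFA3 or PEBP2aC). It was made by inserting a RUNX3-specific spacer into the BbsI cloning sites of the pKLV2-U6gRNA5(BbsI)-PGKpuro2ABFP-W backbone, and both sites were destroyed in the process. The plasmid is propagated in E. coli through a high-copy ColE1/pUC-type origin with ampicillin selection (AmpR). It also carries an f1 origin and remnants of a lac/lacZα cloning region flanked by T7 and T3 promoters.

The viral portion has a third-generation-style layout. A CMV enhancer/promoter is fused to a truncated HIV-1 5′ LTR to drive genomic RNA transcription in packaging cells. This is followed by the Ψ packaging signal with a partial gag sequence, the RRE for Rev-dependent nuclear export, and the cPPT/CTS. A second truncated LTR and a bGH polyadenylation signal close the transfer cassette.

Between the LTRs there are two expression units. The human U6 RNA polymerase III promoter transcribes the RUNX3 spacer joined to a Streptococcus pyogenes Cas9 tracrRNA-derived scaffold. The mouse PGK promoter drives puromycin N-acetyltransferase linked to TagBFP, which the plasmid name indicates is through a 2A peptide. A WPRE follows to enhance transcript expression. Transduced cells can therefore be selected with puromycin or tracked and sorted by blue fluorescence.

No Cas9 coding sequence is annotated, so the nuclease must be supplied separately, for example in Cas9-expressing cells. The vector is intended for CRISPR-mediated disruption of RUNX3 in human cells, and the associated work concerns transcriptional regulation in T-cell acute lymphoblastic leukemia.
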