Features (pLannotate 1.2.2; 28 found; start..end, strand, type, name):
    241..440     +  promoter       CMV promoter: human cytomegalovirus (CMV) immediate early promoter
    458..638     +  LTR            5' LTR (truncated): truncated 5' long terminal repeat (LTR) from HIV-1
    685..810     +  misc_feature   HIV-1 Ψ: packaging signal of human immunodeficiency virus type 1
    794..1132    +  CDS            HIV-1 gag (fragment): gag protein from human immunodeficiency virus 1; gag
   1309..1542    +  misc_feature   RRE: The Rev response element (RRE) of HIV-1 allows for Rev-dependent mRNA export from the nucleus to the cytoplasm.
   1919..2019    +  CDS            Rev (fragment): human immunodeficiency virus 1 (HIV-1) Rev protein; rev; enhances nuclear export of unspliced and incompletely spliced viral mRNAs
   2069..2186    +  misc_feature   cPPT/CTS: central polypurine tract and central termination sequence of HIV-1
   2261..2501    +  promoter       U6 promoter: RNA polymerase III promoter for human U6 snRNA
   2548..2615    +  misc_RNA       tracrRNA (fragment): trans-activating CRISPR RNA for the Streptococcus pyogenes CRISPR/Cas9 system
   2638..3137    +  promoter       PGK promoter: mouse phosphoglycerate kinase 1 promoter
   3177..3773    +  CDS            PuroR (fragment): puromycin N-acetyltransferase; pac from Streptomyces; confers resistance to puromycin
   3846..4544    +  CDS            TagBFP: TagBFP is a basic (constitutively fluorescent) blue fluorescent protein published in 2008, derived from Entacmaea quadricolor. It is reported to be a very rapidly-maturing monomer with very low acid sensitivity.
   4556..5142    +  misc_feature   WPRE: woodchuck hepatitis virus posttranscriptional regulatory element
   5136..5282    +  CDS            nef (fragment): NEF_HV1LA - Experimental evidence at protein level: Swiss-Prot protein existence level 1. Extracellular Nef protein targets CD4(+) T-lymphocytes for apoptosis by interacting with CXCR4 surface receptors. From Human immunodeficiency virus type 1 group M subtype B (isolate Lai) (HIV-1).
   5290..5468    +  LTR            5' LTR (truncated): truncated 5' long terminal repeat (LTR) from HIV-1
   5494..5605    +  polyA_signal   bGH poly(A) signal: bovine growth hormone polyadenylation signal
   5744..5762    -  promoter       T3 promoter: promoter for bacteriophage T3 RNA polymerase
   5807..5823    -  protein_bind   lac operator: The lac repressor binds to the lac operator to inhibit transcription in E. coli. This inhibition can be relieved by adding lactose or isopropyl-β-D-thiogalactopyranoside (IPTG). lac repressor encoded by lacI
   5831..5861    -  promoter       lac promoter: promoter for the E. coli lac operon
   5876..5897    -  protein_bind   CAP binding site: CAP binding activates transcription in the presence of cAMP. E. coli catabolite activator protein
   5910..6002    -  CDS            lacI (fragment): lac repressor; lacI; The lac repressor binds to the lac operator to inhibit transcription in E. coli. This inhibition can be relieved by adding lactose or isopropyl-β-D-thiogalactopyranoside (IPTG).
   6185..6773    -  rep_origin     ori: high-copy-number ColE1/pMB1/pBR322/pUC origin of replication
   6944..7804    -  CDS            AmpR: β-lactamase; bla; confers resistance to ampicillin, carbenicillin, and related antibiotics
   7805..7909    -  promoter       AmpR promoter: bla
   7962..8390    -  rep_origin     f1 ori (sequence partly withheld): f1 bacteriophage origin of replication; arrow indicates direction of (+) strand synthesis
   8395..8550    -  CDS            lacZα (fragment): LacZα fragment of β-galactosidase; lacZ fragment
   8558..8576    +  promoter       T7 promoter: promoter for bacteriophage T7 RNA polymerase
   8590..240     +  enhancer       CMV enhancer (across the origin): human cytomegalovirus immediate early enhancer
>Addgene plasmid #208552 | pKLV2-U6gRNA5(RUNX3(13))-PGKpuro2ABFP-W | addgene full sequence | sequence record 419643 | Addgene NGS Result
TCAATAATGACGTATGTTCCCATAGTAACGCCAATAGGGACTTTCCATTGACGTCAATGGGTGGAGTATT
TACGGTAAACTGCCCACTTGGCAGTACATCAAGTGTATCATATGCCAAGTACGCCCCCTATTGACGTCAA
TGACGGTAAATGGCCCGCCTGGCATTATGCCCAGTACATGACCTTATGGGACTTTCCTACTTGGCAGTAC
ATCTACGTATTAGTCATCGCTATTACCATGGTGATGCGGTTTTGGCAGTACATCAATGGGCGTGGATAGC
GGTTTGACTCACGGGGATTTCCAAGTCTCCACCCCATTGACGTCAATGGGAGTTTGTTTTGGCACCAAAA
TCAACGGGACTTTCCAAAATGTCGTAACAACTCCGCCCCATTGACGCAAATGGGCGGTAGGCGTGTACGG
TGGGAGGTCTATATAAGCAGCGCGTTTTGCCTGTACTGGGTCTCTCTGGTTAGACCAGATCTGAGCCTGG
GAGCTCTCTGGCTAACTAGGGAACCCACTGCTTAAGCCTCAATAAAGCTTGCCTTGAGTGCTTCAAGTAG
TGTGTGCCCGTCTGTTGTGTGACTCTGGTAACTAGAGATCCCTCAGACCCTTTTAGTCAGTGTGGAAAAT
CTCTAGCAGTGGCGCCCGAACAGGGACTTGAAAGCGAAAGGGAAACCAGAGGAGCTCTCTCGACGCAGGA
CTCGGCTTGCTGAAGCGCGCACGGCAAGAGGCGAGGGGCGGCGACTGGTGAGTACGCCAAAAATTTTGAC
TAGCGGAGGCTAGAAGGAGAGAGATGGGTGCGAGAGCGTCAGTATTAAGCGGGGGAGAATTAGATCGCGA
TGGGAAAAAATTCGGTTAAGGCCAGGGGGAAAGAAAAAATATAAATTAAAACATATAGTATGGGCAAGCA
GGGAGCTAGAACGATTCGCAGTTAATCCTGGCCTGTTAGAAACATCAGAAGGCTGTAGACAAATACTGGG
ACAGCTACAACCATCCCTTCAGACAGGATCAGAAGAACTTAGATCATTATATAATACAGTAGCAACCCTC
TATTGTGTGCATCAAAGGATAGAGATAAAAGACACCAAGGAAGCTTTAGACAAGATAGAGGAAGAGCAAA
ACAAAAGTAAGACCACCGCACAGCAAGCGGCCGGCCGCGCTGATCTTCAGACCTGGAGGAGGAGATATGA
GGGACAATTGGAGAAGTGAATTATATAAATATAAAGTAGTAAAAATTGAACCATTAGGAGTAGCACCCAC
CAAGGCAAAGAGAAGAGTGGTGCAGAGAGAAAAAAGAGCAGTGGGAATAGGAGCTTTGTTCCTTGGGTTC
TTGGGAGCAGCAGGAAGCACTATGGGCGCAGCGTCAATGACGCTGACGGTACAGGCCAGACAATTATTGT
CTGGTATAGTGCAGCAGCAGAACAATTTGCTGAGGGCTATTGAGGCGCAACAGCATCTGTTGCAACTCAC
AGTCTGGGGCATCAAGCAGCTCCAGGCAAGAATCCTGGCTGTGGAAAGATACCTAAAGGATCAACAGCTC
CTGGGGATTTGGGGTTGCTCTGGAAAACTCATTTGCACCACTGCTGTGCCTTGGAATGCTAGTTGGAGTA
ATAAATCTCTGGAACAGATTTGGAATCACACGACCTGGATGGAGTGGGACAGAGAAATTAACAATTACAC
AAGCTTAATACACTCCTTAATTGAAGAATCGCAAAACCAGCAAGAAAAGAATGAACAAGAATTATTGGAA
TTAGATAAATGGGCAAGTTTGTGGAATTGGTTTAACATAACAAATTGGCTGTGGTATATAAAATTATTCA
TAATGATAGTAGGAGGCTTGGTAGGTTTAAGAATAGTTTTTGCTGTACTTTCTATAGTGAATAGAGTTAG
GCAGGGATATTCACCATTATCGTTTCAGACCCACCTCCCAACCCCGAGGGGACCCGACAGGCCCGAAGGA
ATAGAAGAAGAAGGTGGAGAGAGAGACAGAGACAGATCCATTCGATTAGTGAACGGATCGGCACTGCGTG
CGCCAATTCTGCAGACAAATGGCAGTATTCATCCACAATTTTAAAAGAAAAGGGGGGATTGGGGGGTACA
GTGCAGGGGAAAGAATAGTAGACATAATAGCAACAGACATACAAACTAAAGAATTACAAAAACAAATTAC
AAAAATTCAAAATTTTCGGGTTTATTACAGGGACAGCAGAGATCCAGTTTGGTTAGTACCGGGCCCTACG
CGTCCAAGGTCGGGCAGGAAGAGGGCCTATTTCCCATGATTCCTTCATATTTGCATATACGATACAAGGC
TGTTAGAGAGATAATTAGAATTAATTTGACTGTAAACACAAAGATATTAGTACAAAATACGTGACGTAGA
AAGTAATAATTTCTTGGGTAGTTTGCAGTTTTAAAATTATGTTTTAAAATGGACTATCATATGCTTACCG
TAACTTGAAAGTATTTCGATTTCTTGGCTTTATATATCTTGTGGAAAGGACGAAACACCGACGTGCTGGC
GGACCACGCGTTTAAGAGCTATGCTGGAAACAGCATAGCAAGTTTAAATAAGGCTAGTCCGTTATCAACT
TGAAAAAGTGGCACCGAGTCGGTGCTTTTTTTGGATCCAATTCTACCGGGTAGGGGAGGCGCTTTTCCCA
AGGCAGTCTGGAGCATGCGCTTTAGCAGCCCCGCTGGGCACTTGGCGCTACACAAGTGGCCTCTGGCCTC
GCACACATTCCACATCCACCGGTAGGCGCCAACCGGCTCCGTTCTTTGGTGGCCCCTTCGCGCCACCTTC
TACTCCTCCCCTAGTCAGGAAGTTCCCCCCCGCCCCGCAGCTCGCGTCGTGCAGGACGTGACAAATGGAA
GTAGCACGTCTCACTAGTCTCGTGCAGATGGACAGCACCGCTGAGCAATGGAAGCGGGTAGGCCTTTGGG
GCAGCGGCCAATAGCAGCTTTGCTCCTTCGCTTTCTGGGCTCAGAGGCTGGGAAGGGGTGGGTCCGGGGG
CGGGCTCAGGGGCGGGCTCAGGGGCGGGGCGGGCGCCCGAAGGTCCTCCGGAGGCCCGGCATTCTGCACG
CTTCAAAAGCGCACGTCTGCCGCGCTGTTCTCCTCTTCCTCATCTCCGGGCCTTTCGACCTGCATCCATC
TAGATCTCGAGCAGCTGAAGCTTACCATGACCGAGTACAAGCCCACGGTGCGCCTCGCCACCCGCGACGA
CGTCCCCAGGGCCGTACGCACCCTCGCCGCCGCGTTCGCCGACTACCCCGCCACGCGCCACACCGTCGAT
CCGGACCGCCACATCGAGCGGGTCACCGAGCTGCAAGAACTCTTCCTCACGCGCGTCGGGCTCGACATCG
GCAAGGTGTGGGTCGCGGACGACGGCGCCGCGGTGGCGGTCTGGACCACGCCGGAGAGCGTCGAAGCGGG
GGCGGTGTTCGCCGAGATCGGCCCGCGCATGGCCGAGTTGAGCGGTTCCCGGCTGGCCGCGCAGCAACAG
ATGGAAGGCCTCCTGGCGCCGCACCGGCCCAAGGAGCCCGCGTGGTTCCTGGCCACCGTCGGCGTCTCGC
CCGACCACCAGGGCAAGGGTCTGGGCAGCGCCGTCGTGCTCCCCGGAGTGGAGGCGGCCGAGCGCGCCGG
GGTGCCCGCCTTCCTGGAGACCTCCGCGCCCCGCAACCTCCCCTTCTACGAGCGGCTCGGCTTCACCGTC
ACCGCCGACGTCGAGGTGCCCGAAGGACCGCGCACCTGGTGCATGACCCGCAAGCCCGGTGCCGGCGGCG
GGTCCGGAGGAGAGGGCAGAGGAAGTCTCCTAACATGCGGTGACGTGGAGGAGAATCCTGGCCCAATGAG
CGAGCTGATTAAGGAGAACATGCACATGAAGCTGTACATGGAGGGCACCGTGGACAACCATCACTTCAAG
TGCACATCCGAGGGCGAAGGCAAGCCCTACGAGGGCACCCAGACCATGAGAATCAAGGTGGTCGAGGGCG
GCCCTCTCCCCTTCGCCTTCGACATCCTGGCTACTAGCTTCCTCTACGGCAGCAAGACCTTCATCAACCA
CACCCAGGGCATCCCCGACTTCTTCAAGCAGTCCTTCCCTGAGGGCTTCACATGGGAGAGAGTCACCACA
TACGAGGACGGGGGCGTGCTGACCGCTACCCAGGACACCAGCCTCCAGGACGGCTGCCTCATCTACAACG
TCAAGATCAGAGGGGTGAACTTCACATCCAACGGCCCTGTGATGCAGAAGAAAACACTCGGCTGGGAGGC
CTTCACCGAGACGCTGTACCCCGCTGACGGCGGCCTGGAAGGCAGAAACGACATGGCCCTGAAGCTCGTG
GGCGGGAGCCATCTGATCGCAAACATCAAGACCACATATAGATCCAAGAAACCCGCTAAGAACCTCAAGA
TGCCTGGCGTCTACTATGTGGACTACAGACTGGAAAGAATCAAGGAGGCCAACAACGAGACCTACGTCGA
GCAGCACGAGGTGGCAGTGGCCAGATACTGCGACCTCCCTAGCAAACTGGGGCACAAGCTTAATTGAGCG
GCCGCTCAACCTCTGGATTACAAAATTTGTGAAAGATTGACTGGTATTCTTAACTATGTTGCTCCTTTTA
CGCTATGTGGATACGCTGCTTTAATGCCTTTGTATCATGCTATTGCTTCCCGTATGGCTTTCATTTTCTC
CTCCTTGTATAAATCCTGGTTGCTGTCTCTTTATGAGGAGTTGTGGCCCGTTGTCAGGCAACGTGGCGTG
GTGTGCACTGTGTTTGCTGACGCAACCCCCACTGGTTGGGGCATTGCCACCACCTGTCAGCTCCTTTCCG
GGACTTTCGCTTTCCCCCTCCCTATTGCCACGGCGGAACTCATCGCCGCCTGCCTTGCCCGCTGCTGGAC
AGGGGCTCGGCTGTTGGGCACTGACAATTCCGTGGTGTTGTCGGGGAAATCATCGTCCTTTCCTTGGCTG
CTCGCCTGTGTTGCCACCTGGATTCTGCGCGGGACGTCCTTCTGCTACGTCCCTTCGGCCCTCAATCCAG
CGGACCTTCCTTCCCGCGGCCTGCTGCCGGCTCTGCGGCCTCTTCCGCGTCTACGCCTTCGCCCTCAGAC
GAGTCGGATCTCCCTTTGGGCCGCCTCCCCGCAGGTACCTTTAAGACCAATGACTTACAAGGCAGCTGTA
GATCTTAGCCACTTTTTAAAAGAAAAGGGGGGACTGGAAGGGCTAATTCACTCCCAAAGAAGTCAAGATC
TGCTTTTTGCCTGTACTGGGTCTCTCTGGTTAGACCAGAGTCTCTCTGGTTAGACCAGATCTGAGCCTGG
GAGCTCTCTGGCTAACTAGGGAACCCACTGCTTAAGCCTCAATAAAGCTTGCCTTGAGTGCTTCAAGTAG
TGTGTGCCCGTCTGTTGTGTGACTCTGGTAACTAGAGATCCCTCAGACCCTTTTAGTCAGTGTGGAAAAT
CTCTAGCAGTTTAAACCCGCTGATCAGCCTCGACTGTGCCTTCTAGTTGCCAGCCATCTGTTGTTTGCCC
CTCCCCCGTGCCTTCCTTGACCCTGGAAGGTGCCACTCCCACTGTCCTTTCCTAATAAAATGAGGAAATT
GCATCGCATTGTCTGAGTAGGTGTCATTCTATTCTGGGGGGTGGGGTGGGGCAGGACAGCAAGGGGGAGG
ATTGGGAAGTCAATAGCAGGCATGCTGGGGATGCGGTGGGCTCTATGGGCGGCCGTTAATTAAGCTTTTG
TTCCCTTTAGTGAGGGTTAATTGCGCGCTTGGCGTAATCATGGTCATAGCTGTTTCCTGTGTGAAATTGT
TATCCGCTCACAATTCCACACAACATACGAGCCGGGAGCATAAAGTGTAAAGCCTGGGGTGCCTAATGAG
TGAGCTAACTCACATTAATTGCGTTGCGCTCACTGCCCGCTTTCCAGTCGGGAAACCTGTCGTGCCAGCT
GCATTAATGAATCGGCCAACGCGCGGGGAGAGGCGGTTTGCGTATTGGGCGCTCTTCCGCTTCCTCGCTC
ACTGACTCGCTGCGCTCGGTCGTTCGGCTGCGGCGAGCGGTATCAGCTCACTCAAAGGCGGTAATACGGT
TATCCACAGAATCAGGGGATAACGCAGGAAAGAACATGTGAGCAAAAGGCCAGCAAAAGGCCAGGAACCG
TAAAAAGGCCGCGTTGCTGGCGTTTTTCCATAGGCTCCGCCCCCCTGACGAGCATCACAAAAATCGACGC
TCAAGTCAGAGGTGGCGAAACCCGACAGGACTATAAAGATACCAGGCGTTTCCCCCTGGAAGCTCCCTCG
TGCGCTCTCCTGTTCCGACCCTGCCGCTTACCGGATACCTGTCCGCCTTTCTCCCTTCGGGAAGCGTGGC
GCTTTCTCATAGCTCACGCTGTAGGTATCTCAGTTCGGTGTAGGTCGTTCGCTCCAAGCTGGGCTGTGTG
CACGAACCCCCCGTTCAGCCCGACCGCTGCGCCTTATCCGGTAACTATCGTCTTGAGTCCAACCCGGTAA
GACACGACTTATCGCCACTGGCAGCAGCCACTGGTAACAGGATTAGCAGAGCGAGGTATGTAGGCGGTGC
TACAGAGTTCTTGAAGTGGTGGCCTAACTACGGCTACACTAGAAGAACAGTATTTGGTATCTGCGCTCTG
CTGAAGCCAGTTACCTTCGGAAAAAGAGTTGGTAGCTCTTGATCCGGCAAACAAACCACCGCTGGTAGCG
GTGGTTTTTTTGTTTGCAAGCAGCAGATTACGCGCAGAAAAAAAGGATCTCAAGAAGATCCTTTGATCTT
TTCTACGGGGTCTGACGCTCAGTGGAACGAAAACTCACGTTAAGGGATTTTGGTCATGAGATTATCAAAA
AGGATCTTCACCTAGATCCTTTTAAATTAAAAATGAAGTTTTAAATCAATCTAAAGTATATATGAGTAAA
CTTGGTCTGACAGTTACCAATGCTTAATCAGTGAGGCACCTATCTCAGCGATCTGTCTATTTCGTTCATC
CATAGTTGCCTGACTCCCCGTCGTGTAGATAACTACGATACGGGAGGGCTTACCATCTGGCCCCAGTGCT
GCAATGATACCGCGAGACCCACGCTCACCGGCTCCAGATTTATCAGCAATAAACCAGCCAGCCGGAAGGG
CCGAGCGCAGAAGTGGTCCTGCAACTTTATCCGCCTCCATCCAGTCTATTAATTGTTGCCGGGAAGCTAG
AGTAAGTAGTTCGCCAGTTAATAGTTTGCGCAACGTTGTTGCCATTGCTACAGGCATCGTGGTGTCACGC
TCGTCGTTTGGTATGGCTTCATTCAGCTCCGGTTCCCAACGATCAAGGCGAGTTACATGATCCCCCATGT
TGTGCAAAAAAGCGGTTAGCTCCTTCGGTCCTCCGATCGTTGTCAGAAGTAAGTTGGCCGCAGTGTTATC
ACTCATGGTTATGGCAGCACTGCATAATTCTCTTACTGTCATGCCATCCGTAAGATGCTTTTCTGTGACT
GGTGAGTACTCAACCAAGTCATTCTGAGAATAGTGTATGCGGCGACCGAGTTGCTCTTGCCCGGCGTCAA
TACGGGATAATACCGCGCCACATAGCAGAACTTTAAAAGTGCTCATCATTGGAAAACGTTCTTCGGGGCG
AAAACTCTCAAGGATCTTACCGCTGTTGAGATCCAGTTCGATGTAACCCACTCGTGCACCCAACTGATCT
TCAGCATCTTTTACTTTCACCAGCGTTTCTGGGTGAGCAAAAACAGGAAGGCAAAATGCCGCAAAAAAGG
GAATAAGGGCGACACGGAAATGTTGAATACTCATACTCTTCCTTTTTCAATATTATTGAAGCATTTATCA
GGGTTATTGTCTCATGAGCGGATACATATTTGAATGTATTTAGAAAAATAAACAAATAGGGGTTCCGCGC
ACATTTCCCCGAAAAGTGCCACCTAAATTGTAAGCGTTAATATTTTGTTAAAATTCGCGTTAAATTTTTG
TTAAATCAGCTCATTTTTTAACCAATAGGCCGAAATCGGCAAAATCCCTTATAAATCAAAAGAATAGACC
GAGATAGGGT
[37 nt withheld, positions 8061-8097]
AAAGAACGTGGACTCCAACGTCAAAGG
[49 nt withheld, positions 8125-8173]
T
[91 nt withheld, positions 8175-8265]
G
[124 nt withheld, positions 8267-8390]
CCCATTCGCCATTCAGGCTGCGCAACTGTTGGGAAGGGCGATCGGTGCGGGCCTCTTCGCTATTACGCCA
GCTGGCGAAAGGGGGATGTGCTGCAAGGCGATTAAGTTGGGTAACGCCAGGGTTTTCCCAGTCACGACGT
TGTAAAACGACGGCCAGTGAGCGCGCGTAATACGACTCACTATAGGGCGAATTGACTAGTACATAACTTA
CGGTAAATGGCCCGCCTGGCTGACCGCCCAACGACCCCCGCCCATTGACG
